>Addgene plasmid #158400 | pYPQ143-ZmUbi-tRNA | depositor full sequence | sequence record 324662 | pYPQ143-ZmUbi-tRNA sequence 5388 bps
CCCAAGTGGTGGCTATCGAGACCGGCGCCGCTACAGGGCGCGTCCCATTCGCCATTCAGGCTGCGCAACT
GTTGGGAAGGGCGATCGGTGCGGGCCTCTTCGCTATTACGCCAGCTGGCGAAAGGGGGATGTGCTGCAAG
GCGATTAAGTTGGGTAACGCCAGGGTTTTCCCAGTCACGACGTTGTAAAACGACGGCCAGTGAGCGCGCG
TAATACGACTCACTATAGGGCGAATTGGGTACCGGGCCCCCCCTCGAGGTCCTCCAGCTTTTGTTCCCTT
TATTGAGGGTTAATTGCGCGCTTGGCGTAATCATGGTCATAGCTGTTTCCTGTGTGAAATTGTTATCCGC
TCACAATTCCACACAACATACCAGCCGGAAGCATAAAGTGTAAAGCCTGGGGTGCCTAATGAGTGAGCTA
ACTCACATTAATTGCGTTGCGCTCACTGCCCGCTTTCCACCGGTGGTCTCTCCAGAACAAAGCACCAGTG
GTCTAGTGGTAGAATAGTACCCTGCCACGGTACAGACCCGGGTTCGATTCCCGGCTGGTGCAACTAGTAA
GGGCAAATTCGACCCAGCTTTCTTGTACAAAGTTGGCATTATAAAAAATAATTGCTCATCAATTTGTTGC
AACGAACAGGTCACTATCAGTCAAAATAAAATCATTATTTGCCATCCAGCTGATATCCCCTATAGTGAGT
CGTATTACATGGTCATAGCTGTTTCCTGGCAGCTCTGGCCCGTGTCTCAAAATCTCTGATGTTACATTGC
ACAAGATAAAAATATATCATCATGCCTCCTCTGGACCAGCCAGGACAGAAATGCCTCGACTTCGCTGCTG
CCCAAGGTTGCCGGGTGACGCACACCGTGGAAACGGATGAAGGCACGAACCCAGTGGACATAAGCCTGTT
CGGTTCGTAAGCTGTAATGCAAGTAGCGTATGCGCTCACGCAACTGGTCCAGAACCTTGACCGAACGCAG
CGGTGGTAACGGCGCAGTGGCGGTTTTCATGGCTTGTTATGACTGTTTTTTTGGGGTACAGTCTATGCCT
CGGGCATCCAAGCAGCAAGCGCGTTACGCCGTGGGTCGATGTTTGATGTTATGGAGCAGCAACGATGTTA
CGCAGCAGGGCAGTCGCCCTAAAACAAAGTTAAACATCATGAGGGAAGCGGTGATCGCCGAAGTATCGAC
TCAACTATCAGAGGTAGTTGGCGTCATCGAGCGCCATCTCGAACCGACGTTGCTGGCCGTACATTTGTAC
GGCTCCGCAGTGGATGGCGGCCTGAAGCCACACAGTGATATTGATTTGCTGGTTACGGTGACCGTAAGGC
TTGATGAAACAACGCGGCGAGCTTTGATCAACGACCTTTTGGAAACTTCGGCTTCCCCTGGAGAGAGCGA
GATTCTCCGCGCTGTAGAAGTCACCATTGTTGTGCACGACGACATCATTCCGTGGCGTTATCCAGCTAAG
CGCGAACTGCAATTTGGAGAATGGCAGCGCAATGACATTCTTGCAGGTATCTTCGAGCCAGCCACGATCG
ACATTGATCTGGCTATCTTGCTGACAAAAGCAAGAGAACATAGCGTTGCCTTGGTAGGTCCAGCGGCGGA
GGAACTCTTTGATCCGGTTCCTGAACAGGATCTATTTGAGGCGCTAAATGAAACCTTAACGCTATGGAAC
TCGCCGCCCGACTGGGCTGGCGATGAGCGAAATGTAGTGCTTACGTTGTCCCGCATTTGGTACAGCGCAG
TAACCGGCAAAATCGCGCCGAAGGATGTCGCTGCCGACTGGGCAATGGAGCGCCTGCCGGCCCAGTATCA
GCCCGTCATACTTGAAGCTAGACAGGCTTATCTTGGACAAGAAGAAGATCGCTTGGCCTCGCGCGCAGAT
CAGTTGGAAGAATTTGTCCACTACGTGAAAGGCGAGATCACCAAGGTAGTCGGCAAATAACCCTCGAGCC
ACCCATGACCAAAATCCCTTAACGTGAGTTACGCGTCGTTCCACTGAGCGTCAGACCCCGTAGAAAAGAT
CAAAGGATCTTCTTGAGATCCTTTTTTTCTGCGCGTAATCTGCTGCTTGCAAACAAAAAAACCACCGCTA
CCAGCGGTGGTTTGTTTGCCGGATCAAGAGCTACCAACTCTTTTTCCGAAGGTAACTGGCTTCAGCAGAG
CGCAGATACCAAATACTGTCCTTCTAGTGTAGCCGTAGTTAGGCCACCACTTCAAGAACTCTGTAGCACC
GCCTACATACCTCGCTCTGCTAATCCTGTTACCAGTGGCTGCTGCCAGTGGCGATAAGTCGTGTCTTACC
GGGTTGGACTCAAGACGATAGTTACCGGATAAGGCGCAGCGGTCGGGCTGAACGGGGGGTTCGTGCACAC
AGCCCAGCTTGGAGCGAACGACCTACACCGAACTGAGATACCTACAGCGTGAGCATTGAGAAAGCGCCAC
GCTTCCCGAAGGGAGAAAGGCGGACAGGTATCCGGTAAGCGGCAGGGTCGGAACAGGAGAGCGCACGAGG
GAGCTTCCAGGGGGAAACGCCTGGTATCTTTATAGTCCTGTCGGGTTTCGCCACCTCTGACTTGAGCGTC
GATTTTTGTGATGCTCGTCAGGGGGGCGGAGCCTATGGAAAAACGCCAGCAACGCGGCCTTTTTACGGTT
CCTGGCCTTTTGCTGGCCTTTTGCTCACATGTTCTTTCCTGCGTTATCCCCTGATTCTGTGGATAACCGT
ATTACCGCCTTTGAGTGAGCTGATACCGCTCGCCGCAGCCGAACGACCGAGCGCAGCGAGTCAGTGAGCG
AGGAAGCGGAAGAGCGCCCAATACGCAAACCGCCTCTCCCCGCGCGTTGGCCGATTCATTAATGCAGCTG
GCACGACAGGTTTCCCGACTGGAAAGCGGGCAGTGAGCGCAACGCAATTAATACGCGTACCGCTCGCCAG
GAAGAGTTTGTAGAAACGCAAAAAGGCCATCCGTCAGGATGGCCTTCTGCTTAGTTTGATGCCTGGCAGT
TTATGGCGGGCGTCCTGCCCGCCACCCTCCGGGCCGTTGCTTCACAACGTTCAAATCCGCTCCCGGCGGA
TTTGTCCTACTCAGGAGAGCGTTCACCGACAAACAACAGATAAAACGAAAGGCCCAGTCTTCCGACTGAG
CCTTTCGTTTTATTTGATGCCTGGCAGTTCCCTACTCTCGCGTTAACGCTTGCATGGATGTTTTCCCAGT
CACGACGTTGTAAAACGACGGCCAGTCTTAAGCTCGGGCCCAAATAATGATTTTATTTTGACTGATAGTG
ACCTGTTCGTTGCAACAAATTGATGAGCAATGCTTTTTTATAATGCCAACTTTGTATACAAAAGTTGCCC
CATGGCGTTCCCTCTAGATAACGCACTGCAGTGCAGCGTGACCCGGTCGTGCCCCTCTCTAGAGATAATG
AGCATTGCATGTCTAAGTTATAAAAAATTACCACATATTTTTTTTGTCACACTTGTTTGAAGTGCAGTTT
ATCTATCTTTATACATATATTTAAACTTTACTCTACGAATAATATAATCTATAGTACTACAATAATATCA
GTGTTTTAGAGAATCATATAAATGAACAGTTAGACATGGTCTAAAGGACAATTGAGTATTTTGACAACAG
GACTCTACAGTTTTATCTTTTTAGTGTGCATGTGTTCTCCTTTTTTTTTGCAAATAGCTTCACCTATATA
ATACTTCATCCATTTTATTAGTACATCCATTTAGGGTTTAGGGTTAATGGTTTTTATAGACTAATTTTTT
TAGTACATCTATTTTATTCTATTTTAGCCTCTAAATTAAGAAAACTAAAACTCTATTTTAGTTTTTTTAT
TTAATAATTTAGATATAAAATAGAATAAAATAAAGTGACTAAAAATTAAACAAATACCCTTTAAGAAATT
AAAAAAACTAAGGAAACATTTTTCTTGTTTCGAGTAGATAATGCCAGCCTGTTAAACGCCGTCGACGAGT
CTAACGGACACCAACCAGCGAACCAGCAGCGTCGCGTCGGGCCAAGCGAAGCAGACGGCACGGCATCTCT
GTCGCTGCCTCTGGACCCCTCTCGAGAGTTCCGCTCCACCGTTGGACTTGCTCCGCTGTCGGCATCCAGA
AATTGCGTGGCGGAGCGGCAGACGTGAGCCGGCACGGCAGGCGGCCTCCTCCTCCTCTCACGGCACCGGC
AGCTACGGGGGATTCCTTTCCCACCGCTCCTTCGCTTTCCCTTCCTCGCCCGCCGTAATAAATAGACACC
CCCTCCACACCCTCTTTCCCCAACCTCGTGTTGTTCGGAGCGCACACACACACAACCAGATCTCCCCCAA
ATCCACCCGTCGGCACCTCCGCTTCAAGGTACGCCGCTCGTCCTCCCCCCCCCCCCCCTCTCTACCTTCT
CTAGATCGGCGTTCCGGTCCATGGTTAGGGCCCGGTAGTTCTACTTCTGTTCATGTTTGTGTTAGATCCG
TGTTTGTGTTAGATCCGTGCTGCTAGCGTTCGTACACGGATGCGACCTGTACGTCAGACACGTTCTGATT
GCTAACTTGCCAGTGTTTCTCTTTGGGGAATCCTGGGATGGCTCTAGCCGTTCCGCAGACGGGATCGATT
TCATGATTTTTTTTGTTTCGTTGCATAGGGTTTGGTTTGCCCTTTTCCTTTATTTCAATATATGCCGTGC
ACTTGTTTGTCGGGTCATCTTTTCATGCTTTTTTTTGTCTTGGTTGTGATGATGTGGTCTGGTTGGGCGG
TCGTTCTAGATCGGAGTAGAATTAATTCTGTTTCAAACTACCTGGTGGATTTATTAATTTTGGATCTGTA
TGTGTGTGCCATACATATTCATAGTTACGAATTGAAGATGATGGATGGAAATATCGATCTAGGATAGGTA
TACATGTTGATGCGGGTTTTACTGATGCATATACAGAGATGCTTTTTGTTCGCTTGGTTGTGATGATGTG
GTGTGGTTGGGCGGTCGTTCATTCGTTCTAGATCGGAGTAGAATACTGTTTCAAACTACCTGGTGTATTT
ATTAATTTTGGAACTGTATGTGTGTGTCATACATCTTCATAGTTACGAGTTTAAGATGGATGGAAATATC
GATCTAGGATAGGTATACATGTTGATGTGGGTTTTACTGATGCATATACATGATGGCATATGCAGCATCT
ATTCATATGCTCTAACCTTGAGTACCTATCTATTATAATAAACAAGTATGTTTTATAATTATTTTGATCT
TGATATACTTGGATGATGGCATATGCAGCAGCTATATGTGGATTTTTTTAGCCCTGCCTTCATACGCTAT
TTATTTGCTTGGTACTGTTTCTTTTGTCGATGCTCACCCTGTTGTTTGGTGTTACTTCTGCAGGGATC
Features (pLannotate 1.2.2; 20 found; start..end, strand, type, name):
     25..43      -  rep_origin     f1 ori (fragment): f1 bacteriophage origin of replication; arrow indicates direction of (+) strand synthesis
     48..203     -  CDS            lacZα (fragment): LacZα fragment of β-galactosidase; lacZ fragment
    211..229     +  promoter       T7 promoter: promoter for bacteriophage T7 RNA polymerase
    238..261     -  misc_feature   MCS (fragment): pBluescript multiple cloning site
    340..356     -  protein_bind   lac operator: The lac repressor binds to the lac operator to inhibit transcription in E. coli. This inhibition can be relieved by adding lactose or isopropyl-β-D-thiogalactopyranoside (IPTG). lac repressor encoded by lacI
    364..394     -  promoter       lac promoter: promoter for the E. coli lac operon
    409..430     -  protein_bind   CAP binding site: CAP binding activates transcription in the presence of cAMP. E. coli catabolite activator protein
    481..551     +  ncRNA          tRNA: Accession: RF00005 - tRNA
    572..671     -  protein_bind   attL2: mutant version of attL; recombination site for the Gateway® LR reaction LR Clonase™
    689..707     -  promoter       T7 promoter: promoter for bacteriophage T7 RNA polymerase
    897..920     +  promoter       Pc promoter (fragment): intI1 (promoter lies within the coding sequence); class 1 integron promoter
   1096..1152    +  CDS            GmR (fragment): gentamycin acetyltransferase; aacC1; confers resistance to gentamycin
   1159..1950    +  CDS            SmR: aminoglycoside adenylyltransferase (Murphy, 1985); aadA; confers resistance to spectinomycin and streptomycin
   2043..2631    +  rep_origin     ori: high-copy-number ColE1/pMB1/pBR322/pUC origin of replication
   2814..2906    +  CDS            lacI (fragment): lac repressor; lacI; The lac repressor binds to the lac operator to inhibit transcription in E. coli. This inhibition can be relieved by adding lactose or isopropyl-β-D-thiogalactopyranoside (IPTG).
   2961..2988    -  terminator     rrnB T2 terminator: transcription terminator T2 from the E. coli rrnB gene
   3120..3163    +  terminator     rrnB T1 terminator: Escherichia coli rrnB; transcription terminator T1 from the E. coli rrnB gene
   3210..3246    -  CDS            lacZα (fragment): LacZα fragment of β-galactosidase; lacZ fragment
   3262..3357    +  protein_bind   attL5: mutant version of attL; recombination site for the Gateway® LR reaction LR Clonase™
   3386..5383    +  promoter       Ubi promoter: maize polyubiquitin gene promoter
