>Addgene plasmid #158400 | pYPQ143-ZmUbi-tRNA | addgene full sequence | sequence record 330909 | Addgene NGS Result
CCCCCTCTCTACCTTCTCTAGATCGGCGTTCCGGTCCATGGTTAGGGCCCGGTAGTTCTACTTCTGTTCA
TGTTTGTGTTAGATCCGTGTTTGTGTTAGATCCGTGCTGCTAGCGTTCGTACACGGATGCGACCTGTACG
TCAGACACGTTCTGATTGCTAACTTGCCAGTGTTTCTCTTTGGGGAATCCTGGGATGGCTCTAGCCGTTC
CGCAGACGGGATCGATTTCATGATTTTTTTTGTTTCGTTGCATAGGGTTTGGTTTGCCCTTTTCCTTTAT
TTCAATATATGCCGTGCACTTGTTTGTCGGGTCATCTTTTCATGCTTTTTTTTGTCTTGGTTGTGATGAT
GTGGTCTGGTTGGGCGGTCGTTCTAGATCGGAGTAGAATTAATTCTGTTTCAAACTACCTGGTGGATTTA
TTAATTTTGGATCTGTATGTGTGTGCCATACATATTCATAGTTACGAATTGAAGATGATGGATGGAAATA
TCGATCTAGGATAGGTATACATGTTGATGCGGGTTTTACTGATGCATATACAGAGATGCTTTTTGTTCGC
TTGGTTGTGATGATGTGGTGTGGTTGGGCGGTCGTTCATTCGTTCTAGATCGGAGTAGAATACTGTTTCA
AACTACCTGGTGTATTTATTAATTTTGGAACTGTATGTGTGTGTCATACATCTTCATAGTTACGAGTTTA
AGATGGATGGAAATATCGATCTAGGATAGGTATACATGTTGATGTGGGTTTTACTGATGCATATACATGA
TGGCATATGCAGCATCTATTCATATGCTCTAACCTTGAGTACCTATCTATTATAATAAACAAGTATGTTT
TATAATTATTTTGATCTTGATATACTTGGATGATGGCATATGCAGCAGCTATATGTGGATTTTTTTAGCC
CTGCCTTCATACGCTATTTATTTGCTTGGTACTGTTTCTTTTGTCGATGCTCACCCTGTTGTTTGGTGTT
ACTTCTGCAGGGATCCCCAAGTGGTGGCTATCGAGACCGGCGCCGCTACAGGGCGCGTCCCATTCGCCAT
TCAGGCTGCGCAACTGTTGGGAAGGGCGATCGGTGCGGGCCTCTTCGCTATTACGCCAGCTGGCGAAAGG
GGGATGTGCTGCAAGGCGATTAAGTTGGGTAACGCCAGGGTTTTCCCAGTCACGACGTTGTAAAACGACG
GCCAGTGAGCGCGCGTAATACGACTCACTATAGGGCGAATTGGGTACCGGGCCCCCCCTCGAGGTCCTCC
AGCTTTTGTTCCCTTTAGTGAGGGTTAATTGCGCGCTTGGCGTAATCATGGTCATAGCTGTTTCCTGTGT
GAAATTGTTATCCGCTCACAATTCCACACAACATACGAGCCGGAAGCATAAAGTGTAAAGCCTGGGGTGC
CTAATGAGTGAGCTAACTCACATTAATTGCGTTGCGCTCACTGCCCGCTTTCCACCGGTGGTCTCTCCAG
AACAAAGCACCAGTGGTCTAGTGGTAGAATAGTACCCTGCCACGGTACAGACCCGGGTTCGATTCCCGGC
TGGTGCAACTAGTAAGGGCAAATTCGACCCAGCTTTCTTGTACAAAGTTGGCATTATAAAAAATAATTGC
TCATCAATTTGTTGCAACGAACAGGTCACTATCAGTCAAAATAAAATCATTATTTGCCATCCAGCTGATA
TCCCCTATAGTGAGTCGTATTACATGGTCATAGCATCCCCTATAGTGAGTCGTATTACATGGTCATAGCT
GTTTCCTGGCAGCTCTGGCCCGTGTCTCAAAATCTCTGATGTTACATTGCACAAGATAAAAATATATCAT
CATGCCTCCTCTGGACCAGCCAGGACAGAAATGCCTCGACTTCGCTGCTACCCAAGGTTGCCGGGTGACG
CACACCGTGGAAACGGATGAAGGCACGAACCCAGTGGACATAAGCCTGTTCGGTTCGTAAGCTGTAATGC
AAGTAGCGTATGCGCTCACGCAACTGGTCCAGAACCTTGACCGAACGCAGCGGTGGTAACGGCGCAGTGG
CGGTTTTCATGGCTTGTTATGACTGTTTTTTTGGGGTACAGTCTATGCCTCGGGCATCCAAGCAGCAAGC
GCGTTACGCCGTGGGTCGATGTTTGATGTTATGGAGCAGCAACGATGTTACGCAGCAGGGCAGTCGCCCT
AAAACAAAGTTAAACATTATGAGGGAAGCGGTGATCGCCGAAGTATCGACTCAACTATCAGAGGTAGTTG
GCGTCATCGAGCGCCATCTCGAACCGACGTTGCTGGCCGTACATTTGTACGGCTCCGCAGTGGATGGCGG
CCTGAAGCCACACAGTGATATTGATTTGCTGGTTACGGTGACCGTAAGGCTTGATGAAACAACGCGGCGA
GCTTTGATCAACGACCTTTTGGAAACTTCGGCTTCCCCTGGAGAGAGCGAGATTCTCCGCGCTGTAGAAG
TCACCATTGTTGTGCACGACGACATCATTCCGTGGCGTTATCCAGCTAAGCGCGAACTGCAATTTGGAGA
ATGGCAGCGCAATGACATTCTTGCAGGTATCTTCGAGCCAGCCACGATCGACATTGATCTGGCTATCTTG
CTGACAAAAGCAAGAGAACATAGCGTTGCCTTGGTAGGTCCAGCGGCGGAGGAACTCTTTGATCCGGTTC
CTGAACAGGATCTATTTGAGGCGCTAAATGAAACCTTAACGCTATGGAACTCGCCGCCCGACTGGGCTGG
CGATGAGCGAAATGTAGTGCTTACGTTGTCCCGCATTTGGTACAGCGCAGTAACCGGCAAAATCGCGCCG
AAGGATGTCGCTGCCGACTGGGCAATGGAGCGCCTGCCGGCCCAGTATCAGCCCGTCATACTTGAAGCTA
GACAGGCTTATCTTGGACAAGAAGAAGATCGCTTGGCCTCGCGCGCAGATCAGTTGGAAGAATTTGTCCA
CTACGTGAAAGGCGAGATCACCAAGGTAGTCGGCAAATAACCCTCGAGCCACCCATGACCAAAATCCCTT
AACGTGAGTTACGCGTCGTTCCACTGAGCGTCAGACCCCGTAGAAAAGATCAAAGGATCTTCTTGAGATC
CTTTTTTTCTGCGCGTAATCTGCTGCTTGCAAACAAAAAAACCACCGCTACCAGCGGTGGTTTGTTTGCC
GGATCAAGAGCTACCAACTCTTTTTCCGAAGGTAACTGGCTTCAGCAGAGCGCAGATACCAAATACTGTT
CTTCTAGTGTAGCCGTAGTTAGGCCACCACTTCAAGAACTCTGTAGCACCGCCTACATACCTCGCTCTGC
TAATCCTGTTACCAGTGGCTGCTGCCAGTGGCGATAAGTCGTGTCTTACCGGGTTGGACTCAAGACGATA
GTTACCGGATAAGGCGCAGCGGTCGGGCTGAACGGGGGGTTCGTGCACACAGCCCAGCTTGGAGCGAACG
ACCTACACCGAACTGAGATACCTACAGCGTGAGCTATGAGAAAGCGCCACGCTTCCCGAAGGGAGAAAGG
CGGACAGGTATCCGGTAAGCGGCAGGGTCGGAACAGGAGAGCGCACGAGGGAGCTTCCAGGGGGAAACGC
CTGGTATCTTTATAGTCCTGTCGGGTTTCGCCACCTCTGACTTGAGCGTCGATTTTTGTGATGCTCGTCA
GGGGGGCGGAGCCTATGGAAAAACGCCAGCAACGCGGCCTTTTTACGGTTCCTGGCCTTTTGCTGGCCTT
TTGCTCACATGTTCTTTCCTGCGTTATCCCCTGATTCTGTGGATAACCGTATTACCGCCTTTGAGTGAGC
TGATACCGCTCGCCGCAGCCGAACGACCGAGCGCAGCGAGTCAGTGAGCGAGGAAGCGGAAGAGCGCCCA
ATACGCAAACCGCCTCTCCCCGCGCGTTGGCCGATTCATTAATGCAGCTGGCACGACAGGTTTCCCGACT
GGAAAGCGGGCAGTGAGCGCAACGCAATTAATACGCGTACCGCGAGCCAGGAAGAGTTTGTAGAAACGCA
AAAAGGCCATCCGTCAGGATGGCCTTCTGCTTAGTTTGATGCCTGGCAGTTTATGGCGGGCGTCCTGCCC
GCCACCCTCCGGGCCGTTGCTTCACAACGTTCAAATCCGCTCCCGGCGGATTTGTCCTACTCAGGAGAGC
GTTCACCGACAAACAACAGATAAAACGAAAGGCCCAGTCTTCCGACTGAGCCTTTCGTTTTATTTGATGC
CTGGCAGTTCCCTACTCTCGCGTTAACGCTTGCATGGATGTTTTCCCAGTCACGACGTTGTAAAACGACG
GCCAGTCTTAAGCTCGGGCCCAATAATGATTTTATTTTGACTGATAGTGACCTGTTCGTTGCAACAAATT
GATGAGCAATGCTTTTTTATAATGCCAACTTTGTATACAAAAGTTGCCCCATGGCGTTCCCTCTAGATAA
CGCACTGCAGTGCAGCGTGACCCGGTCGTGCCCCTCTCTAGAGATAATGAGCATTGCATGTCTAAGTTAT
AAAAAATTACCACATATTTTTTTTGTCACACTTGTTTGAAGTGCAGTTTATCTATCTTTATACATATATT
TAAACTTTACTCTACGAATAATATAATCTATAGTACTACAATAATATCAGTGTTTTAGAGAATCATATAA
ATGAACAGTTAGACATGGTCTAAAGGACAATTGAGTATTTTGACAACAGGACTCTACAGTTTTATCTTTT
TAGTGTGCATGTGTTCTCCTTTTTTTTTGCAAATAGCTTCACCTATATAATACTTCATCCATTTTATTAG
TACATCCATTTAGGGTTTAGGGTTAATGGTTTTTATAGACTAATTTTTTTAGTACATCTATTTTATTCTA
TTTTAGCCTCTAAATTAAGAAAACTAAAACTCTATTTTAGTTTTTTTATTTAATAATTTAGATATAAAAT
AGAATAAAATAAAGTGACTAAAAATTAAACAAATACCCTTTAAGAAATTAAAAAAACTAAGGAAACATTT
TTCTTGTTTCGAGTAGATAATGCCAGCCTGTTAAACGCCGTCGACGAGTCTAACGGACACCAACCAGCGA
ACCAGCAGCGTCGCGTCGGGCCAAGCGAAGCAGACGGCACGGCATCTCTGTCGCTGCCTCTGGACCCCTC
TCGAGAGTTCCGCTCCACCGTTGGACTTGCTCCGCTGTCGGCATCCAGAAATTGCGTGGCGGAGCGGCAG
ACGTGAGCCGGCACGGCAGGCGGCCTCCTCCTCCTCTCACGGCACCGGCAGCTACGGGGGATTCCTTTCC
CACCGCTCCTTCGCTTTCCCTTCCTCGCCCGCCGTAATAAATAGACACCCCCTCCACACCCTCTTTCCCC
AACCTCGTGTTGTTCGGAGCGCACACACACACAACCAGATCTCCCCCAAATCCACCCGTCGGCACCTCCG
CTTCAAGGTACGCCGCTCGTCCTCCCCCC
Features (pLannotate 1.2.2; 23 found; start..end, strand, type, name):
   1020..1038    -  rep_origin     f1 ori (fragment): f1 bacteriophage origin of replication; arrow indicates direction of (+) strand synthesis
   1043..1198    -  CDS            lacZα (fragment): LacZα fragment of β-galactosidase; lacZ fragment
   1206..1224    +  promoter       T7 promoter: promoter for bacteriophage T7 RNA polymerase
   1233..1256    -  misc_feature   MCS (fragment): pBluescript multiple cloning site
   1272..1290    -  promoter       T3 promoter: promoter for bacteriophage T3 RNA polymerase
   1335..1351    -  protein_bind   lac operator: The lac repressor binds to the lac operator to inhibit transcription in E. coli. This inhibition can be relieved by adding lactose or isopropyl-β-D-thiogalactopyranoside (IPTG). lac repressor encoded by lacI
   1359..1389    -  promoter       lac promoter: promoter for the E. coli lac operon
   1404..1425    -  protein_bind   CAP binding site: CAP binding activates transcription in the presence of cAMP. E. coli catabolite activator protein
   1476..1546    +  ncRNA          tRNA: Accession: RF00005 - tRNA
   1567..1666    -  protein_bind   attL2: mutant version of attL; recombination site for the Gateway® LR reaction LR Clonase™
   1684..1702    -  promoter       T7 promoter: promoter for bacteriophage T7 RNA polymerase
   1719..1737    -  promoter       T7 promoter: promoter for bacteriophage T7 RNA polymerase
   1927..1950    +  promoter       Pc promoter (fragment): intI1 (promoter lies within the coding sequence); class 1 integron promoter
   2126..2182    +  CDS            GmR (fragment): gentamycin acetyltransferase; aacC1; confers resistance to gentamycin
   2189..2980    +  CDS            SmR: aminoglycoside adenylyltransferase (Murphy, 1985); aadA; confers resistance to spectinomycin and streptomycin
   3073..3661    +  rep_origin     ori: high-copy-number ColE1/pMB1/pBR322/pUC origin of replication
   3844..3936    +  CDS            lacI (fragment): lac repressor; lacI; The lac repressor binds to the lac operator to inhibit transcription in E. coli. This inhibition can be relieved by adding lactose or isopropyl-β-D-thiogalactopyranoside (IPTG).
   3991..4018    -  terminator     rrnB T2 terminator: transcription terminator T2 from the E. coli rrnB gene
   4150..4193    +  terminator     rrnB T1 terminator: Escherichia coli rrnB; transcription terminator T1 from the E. coli rrnB gene
   4240..4276    -  CDS            lacZα (fragment): LacZα fragment of β-galactosidase; lacZ fragment
   4292..4375    +  protein_bind   attL1 (fragment): mutant version of attL; recombination site for the Gateway® LR reaction LR Clonase™
   4366..4386    +  protein_bind   attB5: mutant version of attB; core recombination site for the Gateway® BP reaction BP Clonase™
   4415..990     +  promoter       Ubi promoter (across the origin): maize polyubiquitin gene promoter
