[The description below was written by a language model from this plasmid's Addgene catalogue record and pLannotate feature annotations shown in this document.]
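Description:
pYPQ143-ZmUbi-tRNA is an empty-backbone Gateway entry clone, derived from pYPQ141D, that also acts as a Golden Gate recipient for building multiplexed guide RNA arrays for plant CRISPR work. It is maintained in E. coli on a high-copy ColE1/pUC-type origin and selected with spectinomycin through an aadA (SmR) aminoglycoside adenylyltransferase gene. That gene sits downstream of a class 1 integron Pc promoter fragment and a short remnant of a gentamicin resistance gene. rrnB T1 and T2 terminators lie upstream of the cloning region and insulate it from backbone transcription.

The functional cassette is bracketed by Gateway recombination sites: attL5 on one side (annotated as such in the depositor sequence, and as an attL1 fragment overlapping attB5 in the sequenced record) and attL2 on the other. Between them, the maize ubiquitin 1 promoter, a Pol II promoter, is followed by a lacZα stuffer with its lac promoter, operator and CAP site, then by a tRNA element. The stuffer presumably marks the position that is replaced during Golden Gate assembly, which would allow blue/white screening, although the record does not state this or name the enzyme used. According to the catalogue, the plasmid receives the guide modules from pYPQ131-tRNA2.0 to pYPQ133-tRNA2.0 to assemble three gRNAs. In such a design the tRNA sequences let endogenous tRNA processing release the individual guides from a single ZmUbi-driven transcript.

The assembled array can then be moved by an LR reaction into a plant destination vector. The attL5/attL2 pairing suggests a multisite reaction alongside a separate entry clone, and the associated work concerns multiplexed gene activation in plants. The two sequence records differ by about 30 nt, including an extra T7 promoter and a T3 promoter annotated only in the sequenced version.
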