Addgene plasmid #158400: pYPQ143-ZmUbi-tRNA
Purpose: (Empty Backbone) Gateway entry clone and Golden Gate recipient for pYPQ131-tRNA2.0 to pYPQ133-tRNA2.0; assembly of 3 gRNAs
Depositing lab: Yiping Qi. Depositing organization: University of Maryland, College Park. Publication: CRISPR-Act3.0 for highly efficient multiplexed gene activation in plants. Pan C, Wu X, Markel K, Malzahn AA, Kundagrami N, Sretenovic S, Zhang Y, Cheng Y, Shih PM, Qi Y. Nat Plants. 2021 Jul;7(7):942-953. doi: 10.1038/s41477-021-00953-7. Epub 2021 Jun 24. PubMed 34168320.
Backbone
  Vector backbone: pYPQ141D
  Vector type: Plant Expression, CRISPR
  Promoter: Maize ubiquitin 1
Growth in bacteria
  Bacterial resistance: Spectinomycin, 50 μg/mL
  Growth temperature: 37°C
  Growth strain: DH5alpha
  Copy number: High Copy
Terms and licenses: Academic/Nonprofit Terms; Industry Terms: Not Available to Industry
How to cite: pYPQ143-ZmUbi-tRNA was a gift from Yiping Qi (Addgene plasmid # 158400 ; http://n2t.net/addgene:158400 ; RRID:Addgene_158400)
